>Addgene plasmid #168404 | pTL343 | addgene full sequence | sequence record 349801 | Addgene NGS Result
CGGTGCGGGCCTCTTCGCTATTACGCCAGATCCTTTTGTTGTTTCCGGGTGTACAATATGGACTTCCTCT
TTTCTGGCAACCAAACCCATACATCGGGATTCCTATAATACCTTCGTTGGTCTCCCTAACATGTAGGTGG
CGGAGGGGAGATATACAATAGAACAGATACCAGACAAGACATAATGGGCTAAACAAGACTACACCAATTA
CACTGCCTCATTGATGGTGGTACATAACGAACTAATACTGTAGCCCTAGACTTGATAGCCATCATCATAT
CGAAGTTTCACTACCCTTTTTCCATTTGCCATCTATTGAAGTAATAATAGGCGCATGCAACTTCTTTTCT
TTTTTTTTCTTTTCTCTCTCCCCCGTTGTTGTCTCACCATATCCGCAATGACAAAAAAATGATGGAAGAC
ACTAAAGGAAAAAATTAACGACAAAGACAGCACCAACAGATGTCGTTGTTCCAGAGCTGATGAGGGGTAT
CTCGAAGCACACGAAACTTTTTCCTTCCTTCATTCACGCACACTACTCTCTAATGAGCAACGGTATACGG
CCTTCCTTCCAGTTACTTGAATTTGAAATAAAAAAAAGTTTGCTGTCTTGCTATCAAGTATAAATAGACC
TGCAATTATTAATCTTTTGTTTCCTCGTCATTGTTCTCGTTCCCTTTCTTCCTTGTTTCTTTTTCTGCAC
AATATTTCAAGCTATACCAAGCATACAATCAACTCCAAGCTTGAAGCAAGCCTCCTGAAAGATGAAGCTA
CTGTCTTCTATCGAACAAGCATGCGATATTTGCCGACTTAAAAAGCTCAAGTGCTCCAAAGAAAAACCGA
AGTGCGCCAAGTGTCTGAAGAACAACTGGGAGTGTCGCTACTCTCCCAAAACCAAAAGGTCTCCGCTGAC
TAGGGCACATCTGACAGAAGTGGAATCAAGGCTAGAAAGACTGGAACAGCTATTTCTACTGATTTTTCCT
CGAGAAGACCTTGACATGATTTTGAAAATGGATTCTTTACAGGATATAAAAGCATTGTTAACAGGATTAT
TTGTACAAGATAATGTGAATAAAGATGCCGTCACAGATAGATTGGCTTCAGTGGAGACTGATATGCCTCT
AACATTGAGACAGCATAGAATAAGTGCGACATCATCATCGGAAGAGAGTAGTAACAAAGGTCAAAGACAG
TTGACTGTATCGCCGGAATTTGTAATACGACTCACTATAGGGCGAGCCGCCATCATGGAGGAGCAGAAGC
TGATCTCAGAGGAGGACCTGCATATGGCCATGGAGGCCGAATTCATGGCCAGCCTGATTATCAAGGCCAA
CCTGGAATGCGAAAAATGCTGCAAGAAAATTCAGAAAGTGCTGAATAAACTGAAAGATAAAGAAAAAATT
ATTAATATTGTGTATGAAAATAGCAATAATCGCGTGATCATCAGCGGCCACTTCAAACCGGAGGAACTGG
CCCATAAACTGCGCTGCAAAGCCTGCGGCGTGATCAAGGATATCGAGTTTGGCAAGCTGGCCGAAGCCAA
GAAAGAAGAAAAGAAACCGGACCAGGCCAAAAAAGAAGAGAAAAAAGGATCCGTCGACCTGCAGCGGCCG
CATAACTAGCATAACCCCTTGGGGCCTCTAAACGGGTCTTGAGGGGTTTTTTGCGCGCTTGCAGCCAAGC
TAATTCCGGGCGAATTTCTTATGATTTATGATTTTTATTATTAAATAAGTTATAAAAAAAATAAGTGTAT
ACAAATTTTAAAGTGACTCTTAGGTTTTAAAACGAAAATTCTTATTCTTGAGTAACTCTTTCCTGTAGGT
CAGGTTGCTTTCTCAGGTATAGCATGAGGTCGCTCTTATTGACCACACCTCTACCGGCATGCAAGCTTGG
CGTAATCATGGTCATAGCTGTTTCCTGTGTGAAATTGTTATCCGCTCACAATTCCACACAACATACGAGC
CGGAAGCATAAAGTGTAAAGCCTGGGGTGCCTAATGAGTGAGCTAACTCACATTAATTGCGTTGCGCTCA
CTGCCCGCTTTCCAGTCGGGAAACCTGTCGTGCCAGCTGCATTAATGAATCGGCCAACGCGCGGGGAGAG
GCGGTTTGCGTATTGGGCGCTCTTCCGCTTCCTCGCTCACTGACTCGCTGCGCTCGGTCGTTCGGCTGCG
GCGAGCGGTATCAGCTCACTCAAAGGCGGTAATACGGTTATCCACAGAATCAGGGGATAACGCAGGAAAG
AACATGTGAGCAAAAGGCCAGCAAAAGGCCAGGAACCGTAAAAAGGCCGCGTTGCTGGCGTTTTTCCATA
GGCTCCGCCCCCCTGACGAGCATCACAAAAATCGACGCTCAAGTCAGAGGTGGCGAAACCCGACAGGACT
ATAAAGATACCAGGCGTTTCCCCCTGGAAGCTCCCTCGTGCGCTCTCCTGTTCCGACCCTGCCGCTTACC
GGATACCTGTCCGCCTTTCTCCCTTCGGGAAGCGTGGCGCTTTCTCATAGCTCACGCTGTAGGTATCTCA
GTTCGGTGTAGGTCGTTCGCTCCAAGCTGGGCTGTGTGCACGAACCCCCCGTTCAGCCCGACCGCTGCGC
CTTATCCGGTAACTATCGTCTTGAGTCCAACCCGGTAAGACACGACTTATCGCCACTGGCAGCAGCCACT
GGTAACAGGATTAGCAGAGCGAGGTATGTAGGCGGTGCTACAGAGTTCTTGAAGTGGTGGCCTAACTACG
GCTACACTAGAAGAACAGTATTTGGTATCTGCGCTCTGCTGAAGCCAGTTACCTTCGGAAAAAGAGTTGG
TAGCTCTTGATCCGGCAAACAAACCACCGCTGGTAGCGGTGGTTTTTTTGTTTGCAAGCAGCAGATTACG
CGCAGAAAAAAAGGATCTCAAGAAGATCCTTTGATCTTTTCTACGGGGTCTGACGCTCAGTGGAACGAAA
ACTCACGTTAAGGGATTTTGGTCATGAGATTATCAAAAAGGATCTTCACCTAGATCCTTTTAAATTAAAA
ATGAAGTTTTAAATCAATCTAAAGTATATATGAGTAACCTGAGGCTATGGCAGGGCCTGCCGCCCCGACG
TTGGCTGCGAGCCCTGGGCCTTCACCCGAACTTGGGGGGTGGGGTGGGGAAAAGGAAGAAACGCGGGCGT
ATTGGCCCCAATGGGGTCTCGGTGGGGTATCGACAGAGTGCCAGCCCTGGGACCGAACCCCGCGTTTATG
AACAAACGACCCAACACCGTGCGTTTTATTCTGTCTTTTTATTGCCGTCATAGCGCGGGTTCCTTCCGGT
ATTGTCTCCTTCCGTGTTTCAGTTAGCCTCCCCCTAGGGTGGGCGAAGAACTCCAGCATGAGATCCCCGC
GCTGGAGGATCATCCAGCCGGCGTCCCGGAAAACGATTCCGAAGCCCAACCTTTCATAGAAGGCGGCGGT
GGAATCGAAATCTCGTGATGGCAGGTTGGGCGTCGCTTGGTCGGTCATTTCGAACCCCAGAGTCCCGCTC
AGAAGAACTCGTCAAGAAGGCGATAGAAGGCGATGCGCTGCGAATCGGGAGCGGCGATACCGTAAAGCAC
GAGGAAGCGGTCAGCCCATTCGCCGCCAAGCTCTTCAGCAATATCACGGGTAGCCAACGCTATGTCCTGA
TAGCGGTCCGCCACACCCAGCCGGCCACAGTCGATGAATCCAGAAAAGCGGCCATTTTCCACCATGATAT
TCGGCAAGCAGGCATCGCCATGAGTCACGACGAGATCCTCGCCGTCGGGCATGCTCGCCTTGAGCCTGGC
GAACAGTTCGGCTGGCGCGAGCCCCTGATGCTCTTCGTCCAGATCATCCTGATCGACAAGACCGGCTTCC
ATCCGAGTACGTGCTCGCTCGATGCGATGTTTCGCTTGGTGGTCGAATGGGCAGGTAGCCGGATCAAGCG
TATGCAGCCGCCGCATTGCATCAGCCATGATGGATACTTTCTCGGCAGGAGCAAGGTGAGATGACAGGAG
ATCCTGCCCCGGCACTTCGCCCAATAGCAGCCAGTCCCTTCCCGCTTCAGTGACAACGTCGAGCACAGCT
GCGCAAGGAACGCCCGTCGTGGCCAGCCACGATAGCCGCGCTGCCTCGTCTTGCAGTTCATTCAGGGCAC
CGGACAGGTCGGTCTTGACAAAAAGAACCGGGCGCCCCTGCGCTGACAGCCGGAACACGGCGGCATCAGA
GCAGCCGATTGTCTGTTGTGCCCAGTCATAGCCGAATAGCCTCTCCACCCAAGCGGCCGGAGAACCTGCG
TGCAATCCATCTTGTTCAATCATACTCTTCCTTTTTCAATATTATTGAAGCATTTATCAGGGTTATTGTC
TCATGAGCGGATACATATTTGAATGTATTTAGAAAAATAAACAAATAGGGGTTCCGCGCACATTTCCCCG
AAAAGTGCCACCTGAACGAAGCATCTGTGCTTCATTTTGTAGAACAAAAATGCAACGCGAGAGCGCTAAT
TTTTCAAACAAAGAATCTGAGCTGCATTTTTACAGAACAGAAATGCAACGCGAAAGCGCTATTTTACCAA
CGAAGAATCTGTGCTTCATTTTTGTAAAACAAAAATGCAACGCGAGAGCGCTAATTTTTCAAACAAAGAA
TCTGAGCTGCATTTTTACAGAACAGAAATGCAACGCGAGAGCGCTATTTTACCAACAAAGAATCTATACT
TCTTTTTTGTTCTACAAAAATGCATCCCGAGAGCGCTATTTTTCTAACAAAGCATCTTAGATTACTTTTT
TTCTCCTTTGTGCGCTCTATAATGCAGTCTCTTGATAACTTTTTGCACTGTAGGTCCGTTAAGGTTAGAA
GAAGGCTACTTTGGTGTCTATTTTCTCTTCCATAAAAAAAGCCTGACTCCACTTCCCGCGTTTACTGATT
ACTAGCGAAGCTGCGGGTGCATTTTTTCAAGATAAAGGCATCCCCGATTATATTCTATACCGATGTGGAT
TGCGCATACTTTGTGAACAGAAAGTGATAGCGTTGATGATTCTTCATTGGTCAGAAAATTATGAACGGTT
TCTTCTATTTTGTCTCTATATACTACGTATAGGAAATGTTTACATTTTCGTATTGTTTTCGATTCACTCT
ATGAATAGTTCTTACTACAATTTTTTTGTCTAAAGAGTAATACTAGAGATAAACATAAAAAATGTAGAGG
TCGAGTTTAGATGCAAGTTCAAGGAGCGAAAGGTGGATGGGTAGGTTATATAGGGATATAGCACAGAGAT
ATATAGCAAAGAGATACTTTTGAGCAATGTTTGTGGAAGCGGTATTCGCAATATTTTAGTAGCTCGTTAC
AGTCCGGTGCGTTTTTGGTTTTTTGAAAGTGCGTCTTCAGAGCGCTTTTGGTTTTCAAAAGCGCTCTGAA
GTTCCTATACTTTCTAGAGAATAGGAACTTCGGAATAGGAACTTCAAAGCGTTTCCGAAAACGAGCGCTT
CCGAAAATGCAACGCGAGCTGCGCACATACAGCTCACTGTTCACGTCGCACCTATATCTGCGTGTTGCCT
GTATATATATATACATGAGAAGAACGGCATAGTGCGTGTTTATGCTTAAATGCGTACTTATATGCGTCTA
TTTATGTAGGATGAAAGGTAGTCTAGTACCTCCTGTGATATTATCCCATTCCATGCGGGGTATCGTATGC
TTCCTTCAGCACTACCCTTTAGCTGTTCTATATGCTGCCACTCCTCAATTGGATTAGTCTCATCCTTCAA
TGCTATCATTTCCTTTGATATTGGATCATACTAAGAAACCATTATTATCATGACATTAACCTATAAAAAT
AGGCGTATCACGAGGCCCTTTCGTCTCGCGCGTTTCGGTGATGACGGTGAAAACCTCTGACACATGCAGC
TCCCGGAGACGGTCACAGCTTGTCTGTAAGCGGATGCCGGGAGCAGACAAGCCCGTCAGGGCGCGTCAGC
GGGTGTTGGCGGGTGTCGGGGCTGGCTTAACTATGCGGCATCAGAGCAGATTGTACTGAGAGTGCACCAT
AGATCAACGACATTACTATATATATAATATAGGAAGCATTTAATAGAACAGCATCGTAATATATGTGTAC
TTTGCAGTTATGACGCCAGATGGCAGTAGTGGAAGATATTCTTTATTGAAAAATAGCTTGTCACCTTACG
TACAATCTTGATCCGGAGCTTTTCTTTTTTTGCCGATTAAGAATTAATTCGGTCGAAAAAAGAAAAGGAG
AGGGCCAAGAGGGAGGGCATTGGTGACTATTGAGCACGTGAGTATACGTGATTAAGCACACAAAGGCAGC
TTGGAGTATGTCTGTTATTAATTTCACAGGTAGTTCTGGTCCATTGGTGAAAGTTTGCGGCTTGCAGAGC
ACAGAGGCCGCAGAATGTGCTCTAGATTCCGATGCTGACTTGCTGGGTATTATATGTGTGCCCAATAGAA
AGAGAACAATTGACCCGGTTATTGCAAGGAAAATTTCAAGTCTTGTAAAAGCATATAAAAATAGTTCAGG
CACTCCGAAATACTTGGTTGGCGTGTTTCGTAATCAACCTAAGGAGGATGTTTTGGCTCTGGTCAATGAT
TACGGCATTGATATCGTCCAACTGCATGGAGATGAGTCGTGGCAAGAATACCAAGAGTTCCTCGGTTTGC
CAGTTATTAAAAGACTCGTATTTCCAAAAGACTGCAACATACTACTCAGTGCAGCTTCACAGAAACCTCA
TTCGTTTATTCCCTTGTTTGATTCAGAAGCAGGTGGGACAGGTGAACTTTTGGATTGGAACTCGATTTCT
GACTGGGTTGGAAGGCAAGAGAGCCCCGAAAGCTTACATTTTATGTTAGCTGGTGGACTGACGCCAGAAA
ATGTTGGTGATGCGCTTAGATTAAATGGCGTTATTGGTGTTGATGTAAGCGGAGGTGTGGAGACAAATGG
TGTAAAAGACTCTAACAAAATAGCAAATTTCGTCAAAAATGCTAAGAAATAGGTTATTACTGAGTAGTAT
TTATTTAAGTATTGTTTGTGCACTTGCCGATCTATGCGGTGTGAAATACCGCACAGATGCGTAAGGAGAA
AATACCGCATCAGGAAATTGTAAGCGTTAATATTTTGTTAAAATTCGCGTTAAATTTTTGTTAAATCAGC
TCATTTTTTAACCAATAGGCCGAAATCGGCAAAATCCCTTATAAATCAAAAGAATAGACCGAGATAGGGT
[37 nt withheld, positions 7211-7247]
AAAGAACGTGGACTCCAACGTCAAAGG
[49 nt withheld, positions 7275-7323]
T
[91 nt withheld, positions 7325-7415]
G
[124 nt withheld, positions 7417-7540]
CCATTCGCCATTCAGGCTGCGCAACTGTTGGGAAGGGCGAT
Features (pLannotate 1.2.2; 24 found; start..end, strand, type, name):
     30..734     +  promoter       ADH1 promoter: S. cerevisiae ADH1; promoter for alcohol dehydrogenase 1
    762..1202    +  CDS            GAL4 DNA binding domain: DNA binding domain of the GAL4 transcriptional activator; Saccharomyces cerevisiae GAL4 (truncated)
   1213..1231    +  promoter       T7 promoter: promoter for bacteriophage T7 RNA polymerase
   1567..1583    +  CDS            SV40 NLS (fragment): nuclear localization signal of SV40 (simian virus 40) large T antigen
   1616..1663    +  terminator     T7 terminator: transcription terminator for bacteriophage T7 RNA polymerase
   1690..1877    +  terminator     ADH1 terminator: S. cerevisiae ADH1; transcription terminator for the S. cerevisiae alcohol dehydrogenase 1 (ADH1) gene
   1925..1941    -  protein_bind   lac operator: The lac repressor binds to the lac operator to inhibit transcription in E. coli. This inhibition can be relieved by adding lactose or isopropyl-β-D-thiogalactopyranoside (IPTG). lac repressor encoded by lacI
   1949..1979    -  promoter       lac promoter: promoter for the E. coli lac operon
   1994..2015    -  protein_bind   CAP binding site: CAP binding activates transcription in the presence of cAMP. E. coli catabolite activator protein
   2028..2120    -  CDS            lacI (fragment): lac repressor; lacI; The lac repressor binds to the lac operator to inhibit transcription in E. coli. This inhibition can be relieved by adding lactose or isopropyl-β-D-thiogalactopyranoside (IPTG).
   2303..2891    -  rep_origin     ori: high-copy-number ColE1/pMB1/pBR322/pUC origin of replication
   3113..3129    +  polyA_signal   bGH poly(A) signal (fragment): bovine growth hormone polyadenylation signal
   3220..3267    -  polyA_signal   HSV TK poly(A) signal: herpes simplex virus thymidine kinase polyadenylation signal (Cole and Stacy, 1985)
   3326..3478    -  CDS            ble (fragment): BLE_KLEPN - Experimental evidence at protein level: Swiss-Prot protein existence level 1. Binding protein with a strong affinity to the bleomycin family of antibiotics. Binds to CL990; an antimitotic-antibiotic compound. From Klebsiella pneumoniae.
   3499..4293    -  CDS            NeoR/KanR: aminoglycoside phosphotransferase from Tn5; aph(3')-II (or nptII); confers resistance to neomycin, kanamycin, and G418 (Geneticin®)
   4294..4398    -  promoter       AmpR promoter: bla
   4425..5767    -  rep_origin     2μ ori: yeast 2μ plasmid origin of replication
   5835..5870    +  CDS            rop (fragment): Rop protein, which maintains plasmids at low copy number; rop
   5972..6021    +  misc_feature   bom (fragment): basis of mobility region from pBR322
   6160..6307    +  promoter       TRP1 promoter: S. cerevisiae TRP1
   6308..6982    +  CDS            TRP1: phosphoribosylanthranilate isomerase, required for tryptophan biosynthesis; S. cerevisiae TRP1; yeast auxotrophic marker
   7033..7084    +  misc_feature   bom (fragment): basis of mobility region from pBR322
   7112..7540    -  rep_origin     f1 ori (sequence partly withheld): f1 bacteriophage origin of replication; arrow indicates direction of (+) strand synthesis
   7544..29      -  CDS            lacZα (fragment) (across the origin): LacZα fragment of β-galactosidase; lacZ fragment
