[The description below was written by a language model from this plasmid's Addgene catalogue record and pLannotate feature annotations shown in this document.]
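Description:
pTL343 is a yeast two-hybrid "bait" plasmid built on the pGBKT7 backbone, carrying the rice (Oryza sativa) insert OsaHIP09. It is an E. coli–yeast shuttle vector. In bacteria it replicates at high copy from a ColE1/pUC-type origin and is selected with kanamycin through the Tn5 aminoglycoside phosphotransferase gene (NeoR/KanR), driven here by the AmpR promoter. In Saccharomyces cerevisiae it is maintained episomally by the 2μ origin and selected through the TRP1 auxotrophic marker, expressed from its own promoter, in tryptophan-deficient strains. An f1 origin is also present, along with several small annotated fragments (lacZα, lacI, rop, bom, ble, poly(A) signals) that appear to be backbone remnants or short similarity hits rather than functional parts.

The expression cassette uses the constitutive yeast ADH1 promoter to drive the GAL4 DNA-binding domain. This is followed by a T7 promoter, the cloning region, and then T7 and ADH1 terminators. The feature table does not annotate the OsaHIP09 coding sequence itself, but the unannotated interval between the T7 promoter and the T7 terminator is where the insert would be expected to lie, producing a GAL4 DNA-binding domain–OsaHIP09 fusion. The T7 promoter additionally allows in vitro transcription of the insert without the GAL4 portion. The cloning method is not recorded.

In a two-hybrid assay, such a bait is co-expressed with a prey fused to an activation domain, and an interaction reconstitutes GAL4 activity at reporter genes. The associated publication concerns how a polymorphism in a conserved blast fungus effector alters the range of host targets it binds, which suggests that pTL343 was used to test effector binding to this rice protein.
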