Addgene plasmid #168404: pTL343
Purpose: pGBKT7 yeast two-hybrid plasmid
Depositing lab: Sophien Kamoun. Depositing organization: Sainsbury Laboratory, Norwich. Publication: A single amino acid polymorphism in a conserved effector of the multihost blast fungus pathogen expands host-target binding spectrum. Bentham AR, Petit-Houdenot Y, Win J, Chuma I, Terauchi R, Banfield MJ, Kamoun S, Langner T. PLoS Pathog. 2021 Nov 10;17(11):e1009957. doi: 10.1371/journal.ppat.1009957. eCollection 2021 Nov. PubMed 34758051.
Backbone
  Vector backbone: pGBKT7
  Vector type: Yeast Expression
Growth in bacteria
  Bacterial resistance: Kanamycin, 50 μg/mL
  Growth temperature: 37°C
  Growth strain: DH5alpha
  Copy number: High Copy
Gene/Insert
  Gene/Insert name: OsaHIP09
  Species: Oryza sativa
  Cloning method: Unknown
Terms and licenses: Academic/Nonprofit Terms; Industry Terms: Not Available to Industry
How to cite: pTL343 was a gift from Sophien Kamoun (Addgene plasmid # 168404 ; http://n2t.net/addgene:168404 ; RRID:Addgene_168404)
