>Addgene plasmid #168404 | pTL343 | depositor partial sequence | sequence record 326504 | insert
GAATTCATGGCCAGCCTGATTATCAAGGCCAACCTGGAATGCGAAAAATGCTGCAAGAAAATTCAGAAAG
TGCTGAATAAACTGAAAGATAAAGAAAAAATTATTAATATTGTGTATGAAAATAGCAATAATCGCGTGAT
CATCAGCGGCCACTTCAAACCGGAGGAACTGGCCCATAAACTGCGCTGCAAAGCCTGCGGCGTGATCAAG
GATATCGAGTTTGGCAAGCTGGCCGAAGCCAAGAAAGAAGAAAAGAAACCGGACCAGGCCAAAAAAGAAG
AGAAAAAAGGATCC
